Addgene plasmid #172375: CVS-N2c-tdTomato-FlpO
Purpose: Production of RVdG-CVS-N2c viral vectors for cell-type specific trans-synaptic retrograde labeling.
Depositing lab: Yoav Ben-Simon & Peter Jonas. Depositing organization: Institute of Science and Technology Austria (I.S.T. Austria). Publication: Fast, high-throughput production of improved rabies viral vectors for specific, efficient and versatile transsynaptic retrograde labeling. Sumser A, Joesch M, Jonas P, Ben-Simon Y. Elife. 2022 Aug 30;11:e79848. doi: 10.7554/eLife.79848. PubMed 36040301.
Backbone
  Vector backbone: Rabies CVS N2c(deltaG)
  Backbone manufacturer: Matthias J. Schnell, Thomas Jefferson University
  Backbone size w/o insert (bp): 14070
  Vector type: Neurotropic virus
Growth in bacteria
  Bacterial resistance: Ampicillin, 100 μg/mL
  Growth temperature: 37°C
  Growth strain: NEB Stable
  Copy number: Low Copy
Gene/Insert
  Gene/Insert name: tdTomato + FlpO
  Species: Other
  Insert size (bp): 2749
  Cloning method: Restriction Enzyme; 5′ cloning site XmaI (not destroyed); 3′ cloning site NheI (not destroyed)
  Sequencing primers: 5′ GGAGGTTATCCTCGGGACTGGAATCG; 3′ GCCTCTTGGATGTGAAAAAAACTATTAACATCCCTC
Terms and licenses: Academic/Nonprofit Terms; Industry Terms: Not Available to Industry
Depositor comments: Please visit https://doi.org/10.1101/2021.12.23.474014 for bioRxiv preprint.
How to cite: CVS-N2c-tdTomato-FlpO was a gift from Yoav Ben-Simon & Peter Jonas (Addgene plasmid # 172375 ; http://n2t.net/addgene:172375 ; RRID:Addgene_172375)
