[The description below was written by a language model from this plasmid's Addgene catalogue record and pLannotate feature annotations shown in this document.]
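Description:
CVS-N2c-tdTomato-FlpO is a rabies virus genome (rescue) plasmid carrying a full-length cDNA of the glycoprotein-deleted CVS-N2c strain, used to produce RVdG-CVS-N2c vectors for cell-type-specific trans-synaptic retrograde labeling. It is propagated in E. coli under ampicillin selection (AmpR with its bla promoter). The annotation detects a ColE1/pUC-type origin, although the catalogue lists the plasmid as low copy, along with an f1 ori and residual lac/lacZα fragments from the cloning backbone.

The viral cassette contains the N, P, M and L open reading frames in their native order. In place of the glycoprotein gene, between M and L, sits the tdTomato + FlpO insert, cloned between XmaI and NheI sites. The feature table annotates a single dTomato unit followed by a separate FLPo reading frame. The tandem repeat of tdTomato may be only partly annotated, and the record does not state how the two coding sequences are linked or separated. Upstream of the genome are a CMV enhancer/promoter and a T7 promoter followed by a hammerhead ribozyme fragment. Downstream of L are an HDV ribozyme and a T7 terminator. This arrangement allows transcription by cellular Pol II or by T7 polymerase, with the ribozymes trimming the transcript to exact viral genome ends so that it can be encapsidated and replicated. A short hit annotated as a truncated HIV-1 LTR fragment and a SET1 fragment are probably incidental matches.

Because G is deleted, the rescued virus can spread only from cells supplied with glycoprotein in trans, which restricts it to monosynaptic retrograde transfer. Infected presynaptic neurons express red fluorescence together with the nuclear-targeted FlpO recombinase, which can drive recombination at FRT sites in Flp-dependent reporters or effectors.
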