Features (pLannotate 1.2.2; 23 found; start..end, strand, type, name):
     71..1420    +  CDS            N: NCAP_RABVH - Experimental evidence at protein level: Swiss-Prot protein existence level 1. Encapsidates the genome in a ratio of one protein N per nine ribonucleotides, protecting it from nucleases. If expressed without protein P it binds non-specifically RNA and therefore can bind it's own mRNA. Interaction with protein P abolishes any non-specific RNA binding, and prevents phosphorylation. The soluble N-P complex encapsidates specifically the genomic RNA, with protein N protecting the genome like a pearl necklace. The encapsidated genomic RNA is termed the nucleocapsid (NC) and serves as tem
   1514..2404    +  CDS            P: PHOSP_RABVC - Experimental evidence at protein level: Swiss-Prot protein existence level 1. Non catalytic polymerase cofactor and regulatory protein that plays a role in viral transcription and replication. Stabilizes the RNA polymerase L to the N-RNA template and binds the soluble protein N, preventing it from encapsidating non-genomic RNA. Also inhibits host IFN-alpha and IFN-beta signaling by binding and retaining phosphorylated STAT1 in the cytoplasm or by inhibiting the DNA binding of STAT1 in the nucleus. Might be involved, through interaction with host dynein, in intracellular microtubu
   2496..3101    +  CDS            M: MATRX_RABVH - Experimental evidence at protein level: Swiss-Prot protein existence level 1. Plays a major role in assembly, budding and uncoating of virion after membrane fusion. Completely covers the ribonucleoprotein coil and keep it in condensed bullet-shaped form. Inhibits viral transcription and stimulates replication. Plays a major role in early induction of TRAIL-mediated apoptosis in infected neurons. From Rabies virus (strain HEP-Flury) (RABV).
   3325..4026    +  CDS            dTomato: dTomato is a basic (constitutively fluorescent) orange fluorescent protein published in 2004, derived from Discosoma sp.. It is reported to be a somewhat slowly-maturing dimer with low acid sensitivity.
   4079..5350    +  CDS            FLPo: nuclear-targeted site-specific recombinase FLPo is a mouse codon-optimized fusion between the SV40 nuclear localization signal and a thermostable version of the Saccharomyces cerevisiae site-specific recombinase FLP. Recombination occurs at FRT sequences.
   5881..12261   +  CDS            L: L_RABVH - Experimental evidence at protein level: Swiss-Prot protein existence level 1. RNA-directed RNA polymerase that catalyzes the replication of viral genomic RNA. The template is composed of the viral RNA tightly encapsidated by the nucleoprotein (N). The replicase mode is dependent on intracellular N protein concentration. In this mode, the polymerase replicates the whole viral genome without recognizing transcriptional signals, and the replicated genome is not caped or polyadenylated. From Rabies virus (strain HEP-Flury) (RABV).
  12393..12485   +  ncRNA          HDV ribozyme: Accession: RF00094 - Hepatitis delta virus ribozyme
  12492..12541   +  CDS            SET1 (fragment): solubility-enhancement tag derived from T7 phage gene 10B
  12549..12596   +  terminator     T7 terminator: transcription terminator for bacteriophage T7 RNA polymerase
  12646..12668   -  protein_bind   lac operator (fragment): The lac repressor binds to the lac operator to inhibit transcription in E. coli. This inhibition can be relieved by adding lactose or isopropyl-β-D-thiogalactopyranoside (IPTG). lac repressor encoded by lacI
  12672..12702   -  promoter       lac promoter: promoter for the E. coli lac operon
  12717..12738   -  protein_bind   CAP binding site: CAP binding activates transcription in the presence of cAMP. E. coli catabolite activator protein
  12751..12843   -  CDS            lacI (fragment): lac repressor; lacI; The lac repressor binds to the lac operator to inhibit transcription in E. coli. This inhibition can be relieved by adding lactose or isopropyl-β-D-thiogalactopyranoside (IPTG).
  13026..13614   -  rep_origin     ori: high-copy-number ColE1/pMB1/pBR322/pUC origin of replication
  13785..14645   -  CDS            AmpR: β-lactamase; bla; confers resistance to ampicillin, carbenicillin, and related antibiotics
  14646..14750   -  promoter       AmpR promoter: bla
  14777..15135   +  rep_origin     f1 ori (sequence partly withheld): f1 bacteriophage origin of replication; arrow indicates direction of (+) strand synthesis
  15237..15392   -  CDS            lacZα (fragment): LacZα fragment of β-galactosidase; lacZ fragment
  15460..15763   +  enhancer       CMV enhancer: human cytomegalovirus immediate early enhancer
  15764..15967   +  promoter       CMV promoter: human cytomegalovirus (CMV) immediate early promoter
  15963..15996   +  LTR            5' LTR (truncated) (fragment): truncated 5' long terminal repeat (LTR) from HIV-1
  16012..16030   +  promoter       T7 promoter: promoter for bacteriophage T7 RNA polymerase
  16056..16081   +  misc_RNA       sTRSV HHRz (fragment): hammerhead ribozyme from the tobacco ringspot virus satellite RNA (Khvorova et al., 2003)
>Addgene plasmid #172375 | CVS-N2c-tdTomato-FlpO | addgene full sequence | sequence record 343803 | Addgene NGS Result
ACGCTTAACAACAAAACCAGAGAAGAAAAAGACAGCGTCAATTGCAAAGCAAAAATGTAACACCCCTACA
ATGGATGCCGACAAGATTGTGTTCAAAGTCAATAATCAGGTGGTCTCTTTGAAGCCTGAGATTATCGTGG
ATCAATATGAGTACAAGTACCCTGCCATCAAGGATTTGAAAAAGCCTTGTATCACCCTAGGGAAAGCCCC
CGACTTGAACAAAGCATACAAATCAGTTTTATCAGGCATGAATGCCGCCAAACTTGATCCGGATGATGTA
TGCTCCTACTTGGCAGCAGCAATGCAGTTCTTTGAGGGGACATGTCCGGAAGACTGGACCAGCTATGGAA
TCCTGATTGCACGAAAAGGAGATAGGATCACCCCAAACTCTCTAGTGGAGATAAAGCGTACTGATGTAGA
AGGGAATTGGGCTCTGACAGGAGGCATGGAATTGACAAGGGACCCCACTGTCTCTGAACATGCATCTTTA
GTCGGTCTTCTCCTGAGTCTGTACAGGTTGAGCAAAATATCAGGACAGAACACTGGTAACTATAAGACAA
ACATTGCAGATAGGATAGAGCAGATTTTCGAGACAGCACCTTTTGTTAAGATCGTGGAACACCATACCCT
AATGACAACTCACAAGATGTGTGCTAATTGGAGTACTATACCGAACTTCAGATTTTTGGCCGGAACCTAC
GACATGTTTTTCTCACGGATTGAGCATCTATATTCGGCAATCAGAGTGGGCACAGTCGTCACCGCTTATG
AAGACTGCTCAGGACTGGTATCGTTTACAGGGTTCATAAAGCAGATCAATCTCACCGCAAGGGAAGCAAT
ACTATATTTCTTCCACAAGAACTTTGAGGAAGAGATAAGAAGAATGTTCGAGCCAGGGCAAGAGACAGCT
GTTCCTCACTCTTATTTCATCCACTTCCGTTCACTAGGCTTGAGTGGGAAGTCTCCTTATTCATCGAATG
CTGTCGGTCATGTGTTCAATCTCATTCACTTTGTTGGATGCTACATGGGTCAAGTCAGATCTCTAAATGC
GACGGTTATTGCTGCATGTGCCCCTCATGAGATGTCTGTTCTAGGGGGCTATTTGGGAGAGGAATTCTTC
GGAAAAGGGACATTTGAAAGAAGGTTCTTCAGAGACGAGAAAGAACTTCAAGAATATGAGGCGGCTGAAC
TAACAAAGTCCGACGTGGCACTGGCAGATGACGGAACCGTCAACTCTGATGACGAGGACTATTTCTCTGG
TGAAACCAGAAGTCCAGAAGCTGTCTATACTCGAATCATGATGAATGGAGGTCGACTGAAGAGATCTCAT
ATACGGAGATATGTCTCAGTCAGTTCCAATCATCAAGCCCGTCCAAACTCATTCGCCGAATTTTTAAACA
AGACGTATTCGAATGACTCATAAGGAGTTGATTGACAGGGTGCCAGAAATCTATAGATTGTATATATCCA
TCATGAAAAAAACTAACACTCCTCCTTTCAAACCATCCCAAATATGAGCAAGATCTTTGTTAATCCGAGT
GCAATCAGAGCCGGTCTGGCCGATCTTGAGATGGCCGAAGAGACTGTTGATCTGATCAACAGAAACATAG
AAGACAATCAGGCTCATCTCCAGGGAGAACCCATAGAAGTGGACAACCTCCCTGAGGACATGAAGCGACT
TCACCTGGACGATGAAAAATCGTCCAACCTTGGTGAGATGGTTAGGGTGGGAGAAGGCAAGTATCGAGAG
GACTTTCAGATGGATGAGGGAGAGGACCCCAACCTCCTGTTCCAATCGTACCTGGATAATGTTGGAGTCC
AAATAGTCAGACAAATGAGGTCAGGAGAGAGATTCCTCAAGATATGGTCACAGACCGTAGAGGAAATTGT
ATCCTATGTCACGGTCAACTTTCCTAACCCTCCAAGAAGGTCTTCGGAGGATAAATCAACCCAGACTACT
GGCAGAGAGCTCAAGAAGGAGACAACGTCTGCTTTCTCTCAGAGAGAAAGCCAACCTTCGAAAGCTAGGA
TGGTGGCTCAAGTTGCCCCTGGTCCTCCAGCCCTTGAATGGTCAGCCACCAATGAAGAAGATGATCTATC
AGTAGAGGCTGAGATCGCTCATCAGATTGCTGAAAGCTTTTCCAAGAAGTACAAGTTTCCCTCCCGATCT
TCAGGAATATTCTTGTATAATTTTGAGCAACTGAAGATGAACCTTGATGACATAGTTAAAGAGGCAAAAA
ATGTACCGGGCGTGACCCGTCTGGCCCATGATGGATCCAAAATCCCCCTGAGATGCGTACTGGGATGGGT
CGCTTTGGCTAATTCCAAAAAATTCCAATTACTAGTCGAGGCTGACAAGCTAAGCAAAATCATGCAAGAT
GATTTGAATCGCTATACATCCTGCTAACCGAGTTTTCGAACTCAGTCCCTCCAGATAATGAAAACTGAGA
TGTTATGGAGTAGACATGAAAAAAACAGGCAACACCACTGATAAAATGAACGTTCTACGCAAGATAGTGA
AAAAATGTAGGGATGAGGACACTCAAAAGCCCTCTCCTGTGTCAGCCCCTCCGTATGACGATGACCTGTG
GCTTCCACCTCCTGAATATGTCCCGCTGAAAGAACTCACAAGCAAGAAGAACATGAGGAACTTTTGTGTC
AACGGGGAGGTTAAAGCGTGTAGCCCAAATGGTTACTCATTCAGGATTTTGCGGCACATTCTGAGATCAT
TCAACGAGATATACTCTGGGAATCATAGGATGATTGGGTTAGTCAAAATTGTTGTTGGACTAGCTTTATC
AGGAGCTCCAGTACCTGAGGGCATGAACTGGGTATACAAATTGAGGAGAACCCTTATATTCCAGTGGGCT
GATTCCAGGGGCCCTCTTGAAGGGGAGGAGTTAGATTACTCTCAAGAGATCACTTGGGATGATGATACTG
AATTCGTCGGATTGCAAATAAGAGTGAGCGCAAGACAATGTCATATTCAAGGCAGGATCTGGTGTATCAA
CACGAACTCGAGGGCATGTCAACTATGGTCTGACATGTCTCTTCAGACACAAAGGTCTGAAGAGGACAAA
GACTCTTCTCTGCTTCTAGAATAATCAGATTATATCCTGCAAGTGTATCACTTGTTTACCTCTGGAGGAG
AGAGCATACAGGCTTGACTCCGATCCTTGGGAGCAATAGAACAAAAAAACACACGTTATGGTGCCGTTAA
ATCGCTGCATTTTATCAAAGTCAAGTTGATAACCTTTACATTTTGAGCCTCTTGGATGTGAAAAAAACTA
TTAACATCCCTCAAAAGACCCCGGGAAAGCCACCATGGTGAGCAAGGGCGAGGAGGTCATCAAAGAGTTC
ATGCGCTTCAAGGTGCGCATGGAGGGCTCCATGAACGGCCACGAGTTCGAGATCGAGGGCGAGGGCGAGG
GCCGCCCCTACGAGGGCACCCAGACCGCCAAGCTGAAGGTGACCAAGGGCGGCCCCCTGCCCTTCGCCTG
GGACATCCTGTCCCCCCAGTTCATGTACGGCTCCAAGGCGTACGTGAAGCACCCCGCCGACATCCCCGAT
TACAAGAAGCTGTCCTTCCCCGAGGGCTTCAAGTGGGAGCGCGTGATGAACTTCGAGGACGGCGGTCTGG
TGACCGTGACCCAGGACTCCTCCCTGCAGGACGGCACGCTGATCTACAAGGTGAAGATGCGCGGCACCAA
CTTCCCCCCCGACGGCCCCGTAATGCAGAAGAAGACCATGGGCTGGGAGGCCTCCACCGAGCGCCTGTAC
CCCCGCGACGGCGTGCTGAAGGGCGAGATCCACCAGGCCCTGAAGCTGAAGGACGGCGGCCACTACCTGG
TGGAGTTCAAGACCATCTACATGGCCAAGAAGCCCGTGCAACTGCCCGGCTACTACTACGTGGACACCAA
GCTGGACATCACCTCCCACAACGAGGACTACACCATCGTGGAACAGTACGAGCGCTCCGAGGGCCGCCAC
CACCTGTTCCTGTACGGCATGGACGAGCTGTACAAGTAATAGGCTAGACATGAAAAAAACTAACACTCCT
CCGGTACCGGATCCCACCATGAGCCAGTTCGACATCCTGTGCAAGACCCCCCCCAAGGTGCTGGTGCGGC
AGTTCGTGGAGAGATTCGAGAGGCCCAGCGGCGAGAAGATCGCCAGCTGTGCCGCCGAGCTGACCTACCT
GTGCTGGATGGTCACCCACAACGGCACCGCCATCAAGAGGGCCACCTTCATGAGCTACAACACCATCATC
AGCAACAGCCTGAGCTTCGACATCGTGAACAAGAGCCTGCAGTTCAAGTACAAGACCCAGAAGGCCACCA
TCCTGGAGGCCAGCCTGAAGAAGCTGATCCCCGCCTGGGAGTTCACCATCATCCCTTACAACGGCCAGAA
GCACCAGAGCGACATCACCGACATCGTGTCCAGCCTGCAGCTGCAGTTCGAGAGCAGCGAGGAGGCCGAC
AAGGGCAACAGCCACAGCAAGAAGATGCTGAAGGCCCTGCTGTCCGAGGGCGAGAGCATCTGGGAGATCA
CCGAGAAGATCCTGAACAGCTTCGAGTACACCAGCAGGTTCACCAAGACCAAGACCCTGTACCAGTTCCT
GTTCCTGGCCACATTCATCAACTGCGGCAGGTTCAGCGACATCAAGAACGTGGACCCCAAGAGCTTCAAG
CTGGTGCAGAACAAGTACCTGGGCGTGATCATTCAGTGCCTGGTGACCGAGACCAAGACAAGCGTGTCCA
GGCACATCTACTTTTTCAGCGCCAGAGGCAGGATCGACCCCCTGGTGTACCTGGACGAGTTCCTGAGGAA
CAGCGAGCCCGTGCTGAAGAGAGTGAACAGGACCGGCAACAGCAGCAGCAACAAGCAGGAGTACCAGCTG
CTGAAGGACAACCTGGTGCGCAGCTACAACAAGGCCCTGAAGAAGAACGCCCCCTACCCCATCTTCGCTA
TCAAGAACGGCCCTAAGAGCCACATCGGCAGGCACCTGATGACCAGCTTTCTGAGCATGAAGGGCCTGAC
CGAGCTGACAAACGTGGTGGGCAACTGGAGCGACAAGAGGGCCTCCGCCGTGGCCAGGACCACCTACACC
CACCAGATCACCGCCATCCCCGACCACTACTTCGCCCTGGTGTCCAGGTACTACGCCTACGACCCCATCA
GCAAGGAGATGATCGCCCTGAAGGACGAGACCAACCCCATCGAGGAGTGGCAGCACATCGAGCAGCTGAA
GGGCAGCGCCGAGGGCAGCATCAGATACCCCGCCTGGAACGGCATCATCAGCCAGGAGGTGCTGGACTAC
CTGAGCAGCTACATCAACAGGCGGATCTGAGCTAGCGGCGCCTAGCCGGTCATCCTTTTGACGATTCCAG
TCCCGAGGATAACCTCCTCTCGGGATTGGGGGGAATCTTTGGATCCAGTAGTCCTCCTTGAACTCCGTCC
AACAGGGCAGATTCAAGAGTCATAAGACTTTCATTAATCATTTCAGTTGATCAGACATGGTCGTGTAGAT
TCTCTTAATACGGGAGATCTTCTAGCAGTTTCAGTGACCAACGGTGCTTTCATTCTCCAGGAACTGATAC
CAAAGGTTGTGGACAGGCCAAGGGGTACTTCGGATGACTCTGTGCTTGGGCACAGAAAGAGGTCGTAGTG
TGCCCCCCGATAGCGGACTCGACATGAATCAACTAAGAAAGGCAATCTGCCTCCCATGATGGACATAAGC
AATAGTTCACAACCATCTTGCATCTCAGTGAAGTGTACATAACTATTGAGGGCTGGGTCATCTAAGCATT
TCAGTCGAGAAAAAAACTGTAGACCAAAAGAACAACTAGCAACACTTCTCATCCAGAGACCCATATCAAG
ATGCTAGATCCGGGAGAGGTTTATGATGACCCTATTGATCCAATTGAGTCAGAGGCTGAACCCAGAGGAA
CCCCCACTGTCCCCAACATCTTGAGGAACTCCGACTACAATCTCAATTCTCCTTTGATAGAGGATCCTGC
CAAACTAATGTTAGAATGGTTGAAGACAGGGAACAGACCTTATCGGATGACTTTGACAGACAATTGCTCC
AGGTCTTACAAAGTTTTGAAAGATTATTTCAAGAAAGTAGATTTGGGTTCTCTCAAAGTGGGCGGAACTG
CTGCACAGTCAATGGTTTCTCTCTGGTTGTGTGGTGCCCACTCTGAATCAAACAGGAGCCGGAGATGTAT
AACCGACTTGGCCCATTTCTATTCCAAGTCATCCCCCATAGAGAAGCTATTGAATTGTACGCTAGGAAAC
AGAGGCCTGAGAATCCCACCAGAGGGGGTGTTAAATTGCCTCGAGAGGGTCAATTATGACAAGGCATTTG
GGAGGTATCTGGCCAACACGTATTCCTCTTACTTGTTTTTCCATGTAATCACCTTATACATGAATGCCTT
AGACTGGGAAGAGGAAAAGACCATCCTGGCATTATGGAAAGATATAACCTCAGTGGATACCGAGAAGGAC
TTGGTCAAATTCAAAGATCAAATATGGGGACTGTTGATTGTGACAAAGGACTTTGTTTACTCTCAGAGTT
CAAACTGTCTTTTTGACAGAAACTACACACTGATGCTAAAGGATCTTTTCTTGTCTCGATTCAACTCCTT
AATGATTCTGCTTTCTCCCCCTGAGCCCCGATACTCAGATGACTTAATATCTCAGCTGTGCCAGCTATAC
ATCGCTGGGGATCAAGTCTTGTCCATGTGTGGGAACTCCGGCTATGAAGTCATCAAAATATTGGAGCCAT
ATGTCGTGAACAGTTTGGTCCAGAGGGCAGAGAAGTTTAGGCCTCTCATCCACCCCTTGGGAGACTTTCC
TATGTTCATAAAAGACAAGGTGAATCAACTTGAAGGGACTTTTGGTCCCAGTGCAAAGAGGTTTTTTAGG
GTTTTAGATCAATTCGACAACATACATGACTTAGTATTTGTGTATGGCTGTTACAGACATTGGGGGCACC
CCTATATAGATTATCGGAAGGGTCTGTCGAAACTATATGATCAAGTTCACATTAAGAAAGTAATAGATAA
GTCCTACCAGGAGTGTTTAGCAAGTGACTTGGCCAGAAGGATCCTCAGATGGGGATTTGACAAGTACTCC
AAATGGTATCTAGATTCGAGATTCCTTGCCCGAGACCACCCCTTGACTCCTTATGTCAAGACCCAAACAT
GGCCACCCAAACATATAGTAGACTTGGTGGGGGACACATGGCATAAGCTCCCGATCACGCAGATCTTTGA
AATTCCTGAATCAATGGACCCGTCAGAGATACTGGATGACAAATCACATTCTTTCACCAGAACAAGGTTA
GCTTCTTGGCTGTCAGAGAACCGAGGGGGGCCTGTTCCTAGCGAGAAGGTCATTATCACGGCCCTGTCTA
AGCCACCTGTCAATCCCCGAGAGTTTTTGAAATCTATAGACCTCGGAGGATTGCCAGATGAGGATTTGAT
AATTGGCCTCAAACCAAAGGAACGGGAGTTGAAGATCGAGGGCCGATTCTTTGCTCTAATGTCATGGAAT
CTAAGATTATATTTTGTCATCACCGAAAAGCTCTTGGCCAACTACATTTTGCCACTTTTTGACGCACTGA
CTATGACAGACAACCTGAACAAGGTGTTCAAAAAGTTGATCGACAGGGTCACCGGGCAAGGGCTTTTGGA
CTATTCTAGGGTCACATACGCATTTCACCTGGACTATGAGAAATGGAACAATCATCAAAGATTGGAGTCA
ACAGAGGATGTATTCTCTGTCCTAGATCAGGTGTTTGGATTGAAGAGGGTGTTTTCTAGAACACACGAGT
TTTTTCAGAAGTCCTGGATCTATTATTCAGACAGATCAGACCTCATTGGGTTATGGGAGGACCAAATATA
TTGCTTGGATATGTCTAACGGCCCAACCTGCTGGAATGGCCAAGATGGCGGGCTAGAGGGCTTGCGGCAG
AAGGGCTGGAGTCTAGTCAGTTTATTAATGATAGATAGAGAATCTCAAACCAGGAACACAAGAACCAAGA
TACTAGCTCAAGGAGACAACCAGGTTCTGTGTCCTACATACATGTTGTCACCGGGATTGTCTCAAGAGGG
GCTTCTCTATGAGTTAGAGAGCATATCAAGGAATGCACTCTCAATATACCGAGCTATCGAGGAAGGAGCA
TCTAAGCTGGGGCTGATCATCAAGAAGGAAGAGACCATGTGTAGTTATGACTTTCTCATATATGGGAAGA
CCCCCTTATTTCGAGGCAACATATTGGTGCCTGAATCCAAAAGATGGGCCCGAGTCTCTTGCATCTCTAA
CGACCAAATAGTCAACCTCGCCAATATAATGTCGACAGTATCCACCAATGCGCTGACAGTGGCACAACAC
TCTCAATCTCTGATCAAACCTATGAGGGATTTTCTGCTCATGTCAGTACAGGCAGTTTTCCACTACCTGT
TGTTTAGCCCAATCCTAAAAGGCAGAGTTTATAAGATTCTGAGTGCTGAAGGGGAGAGCTTTCTCCTAGC
CATGTCGCGGATAATCTACCTAGATCCTTCTTTGGGAGGGGTGTCTGGAATGTCTCTCGGGAGGTTCCAT
ATACGTCAGTTCTCAGACCCTGTCTCTGAAGGGTTGTCATTCTGGAGAGAGATCTGGTTAGGCTCTCATG
AGTCCTGGATTCACGCGTTGTGTCAGGAGGCCGGGAACCCCGATCTTGGAGAGAGAACACTCGAGAGCTT
CACTCGCCTTTTAGAAGATCCTACTACCTTAAATATCAAAGGAGGGGCCAGCCCTACCATTCTACTCAAG
GATGCTATCAGAAAGGCTCTGTACGACGAGGTGGACAAGGTGGAAAATTCAGAGTTTCGAGAGGCAATCC
TGCTGTCCAAGACCCATAGAGATAACTTTATACTCTTTTTAAAATCTGTTGAGCCTCTGTTCCCTCGATT
TCTCAGTGAGCTCTTCAGTTCGTCTTTCTTGGGAATACCGGAGTCAATCATTGGACTGATACAAAACTCC
CGGACAATAAGAAGGCAGTTTAGAAAGAGTCTCTCAAGAACTTTAGAAGAGTCCTTCTACAACTCAGAGA
TCCACGGGATTAATCGGATAACCCAGACACCTCAAAGGGTCGGAAGGGTGTGGCCTTGCTCTTCAGAGAG
GGCAGATCTACTTAGGGAGATCTCTTGGGGGAGGAAAGTGGTAGGCACGACAGTTCCTCACCCTTCCGAG
ATGTTGGAGTTGTTTCCCAAATCCTCCATTTCCTGCACTTGTGGAGCAACAGGGGGAGGCAATCCTAGAG
TCTCTGTATCAGTACTCCCGTCCTTCGATCAGTCATTTTTCTCACGGGGCCCCCTAAAGGGATACTTGGG
CTCGTCCACCTCCATGTCAACCCAGCTATTCCATGCATGGGAAAAAGTCACTAATGTTCATGTGGTGAAA
AGGGCTCTATCGTTAAAAGAATCTATAAACTGGTTCATCAATAGGAATTCCAATTTGGCTCAAACTCTAA
TTGGAAACATCATGTCTCTGACAGGCCCTGATTTCCCTCTAGAAGAGGCCCCTGTTTTCAAACGGACAGG
GTCAGCCTTGCATAGGTTCAAGTCTGCCAGATACAGCGAAGGAGGGTATTCTTCTGTTTGCCCTAACCTT
CTCTCCCATATCTCTGTTAGTACAGACACTATGTCTGATTTGACCCAAAACGGGAAGAACTATGATTTCA
TGTTTCAGCCATTGATGCTTTATGCGCAAACATGGACATCGGAACTGGTACAGAGGGATACAAGACTTAG
AGACTCCACGTTTCACTGGCACCTTCGGTGCAACAGATGTGTGAGGCCCATTGATGATATAACACTGGAA
ACTTCTCAGATCTTCGAGTTCCCGGATGTGTCAAAAAGGATATCCAGGATGGTTTCTGGAGCTGTCCCTC
AATTTCAGAAGCTTCCTGATATCCGTCTAAGACCAGGTGATTTTGAATCCCTAAGTGGTAGAGAAAAGTC
TCGCCATATAGGGTCAGCTCAGGGGCTCTTATACTCAATCTTAGTAGCAATTCACGACTCAGGATACAAT
GATGGGACCATCTTCCCTGTCAACATATACGGCAAAGTTTCCCCCAGAGACTATTTGAGAGGGCTTGCAA
GAGGGATCTTGATAGGGTCCTCGATTTGCTTCTTGACACGAATGACAAATATTAACATTAACAGACCTCT
TGAATTGATCTCAGGGGTAATTTCCTATATTCTCCTGAGGCTGGATAATCATCCCTCTCTGTATATAATG
CTTAGAGAACCGTCTCTTAGAGGAGAAATATTCTCTATCCCTCAGAAAATCCCCGCCGCTTACCCAACCA
CTATGAGAGAAGGCAACAGATCGATTTTGTGTTACCTCCAACACGTGCTACGCTATGAGCGAGAGGCAAT
CACGGCGTCCCCGGAGAATGACTGGCTGTGGATCTTCTCAGACTTCAGAAGTGTGAAAATGACGTACTTG
ACCCTCATTACCTACCAGTCTCACCTCCTACTCCAGAGGGTTGAGAGAAACTTGTCTAAGAGTATGAGAG
CTACTCTGCGACAAATGAGTTCCTTAATGAGGCAAGTGCTGGGTGGGCACGGAGAAGATACCTTGGAGTC
AGACGATGACATTCAACGATTACTAAAAGACTCTTTGCGAAAGACAAGGTGGGTGGATCAAGAGGTGCGC
CATGCAGCTAGAACCATGAATGGAGATTACAGCCCCGACAAGAAAGTATCCCACAAGGCAGGATGTTCAG
AATGGGTCTGCTCTGCTCAACAGATTGCCGTCTCCACCTCAGCCAACCCGGCCCCTGTCTCAGAGCTTGA
CATTAGGGCCCTCTCTAAGAGGTTTCAAAACCCCTTGATCTCGGGCCTGAGAGTGGTTCAGTGGGCAACC
GGTGCCCATTATAAGCTTAAGCCTATTCTAGATGATCTAAATGTTTTCCCATCTCTCTGTCTTGTAATTG
GAGACGGGTCAGGGGGAATATCAAGGGCAGTTCTCAACATGTTTCCAGATTCTAAGCTTGTGTTCAACAG
CCTATTGGAGGTGAATGATCTGATGGCTTCCGGAACACATCCACTGCCTCCTTCAGCAATCATGAGTGGA
GGAGATGACATCATCTCCAGAGTGATAGACTTTGACTCAATATGGGAGAAACCGTCCGACCTGAGGAACT
CGGCCACCTGGAGATACTTCCAGTCGGTTCAAAAACAGGTCAACATGTCGTATGACCTCATTATTTGTGA
TGCAGAAGTTACTGATATTGCATCTATCAACCGGATAACTCTGTTGATGTCTGATTTCGCATTGTCTATA
GATGGACCACTTTATCTGGTCTTCAAAACTTACGGGACTATGCTAGTAAACCCGGACTATAAAGCTATTC
AACATCTGTCAAGAGCGTTCCCTTCGGTCACAGGGTTTGTAACCCAAGTAACTTCATCCTTTTCTTCTGA
GCTATACCTCCGGTTCTCTAAACGAGGAAAGTTTTTCAGGGACGCCGAGTACTTGACCTCTTCCACCCTT
CGAGAGATGAGCCTTGTGTTGTTCAATTGCAGCAGCCCCAAAAGTGAGATGCAGAGAGCTCGTTCCTTAA
ACTATCAAGACCTGGTAAGGGGATTTCCTGAAGAGATCATATCAAATCCTTACAACGAAATGATCATAAC
TCTGATTGACAATGATGTAGAGTCCTTCCTAGTCCACAAGATGGTGGATGATCTTGAGCTACAGAGGGGA
ACTCTGTCTAAAGTGGCTATCATTATATCCATCATGATCGTTTTTTCCAATAGAGTCTTCAACATTTCCA
AACCTTTGACTGACCCCTTGTTCTACCCCCCATCTGATCCTAAAATCCTGAGGCACTTCAACATATGTTG
CAGTACTATGATGTATCTATCTACCGCTTTAGGCGACGTCCCTAACTTCGCAAGACTTCATGACCTGTAT
AACAGACCTATAACTTGTTACTTCAGAAAACAAGTTATTCGAGGGAATATTTATCTATCTTGGAGTTGGT
CCGATGATACCCCAGTGTTCAAGAGAGTAGCCTGTAATTCTAGCTTGAGTCTGTCATCTCACTGGATCAG
GTTGATCTACAAGATAGTGAAGACTACCAGACTCATTGGCAGCATAAAAGACCTATCAGGAGAGGTAGAA
CGACATCTTCATGGGTATAACAGATGGATCACCCTCGAGGATATCCGATCTAGATCATCCCTACTAGATT
ACAGTTGTTTGTAAGCCGGATATTACCGAAAGCCTGTGCATGCTAAAATTCTTGTATGATGCATCTTGAA
AAAAACAAGATCTTGAATCCGGACCTCTGGTTGTTTGATTGTTTTTTCCATCTTTATTGTTTTTTTGTTA
AGCGTGGGTCGGCATGGCATCTCCACCTCCTCGCGGTCCGACCTGGGCATCCGAAGGAGGACGCACGTCC
ACTCGGATGGCTAAGGGAGGGCGGGGATCCGGCTGCTAACAAAGCCCGAAAGGAAGCTGAGTTGGCTGCT
GCCACCGCTGAGCAATAACTAGCATAACCCCTTGGGGCCTCTAAACGGGTCTTGAGGGGTTTTTTGCTGA
AAGTCGCGCTTGGCGTAATCATGGTCATAGCTGTTTCCTGTGTGAAATTGTTATCCGCTCACAATTCCAC
ACAACATACGAGCCGGAAGCATAAAGTGTAAAGCCTGGGGTGCCTAATGAGTGAGCTAACTCACATTAAT
TGCGTTGCGCTCACTGCCCGCTTTCCAGTCGGGAAACCTGTCGTGCCAGCTGCATTAATGAATCGGCCAA
CGCGCGGGGAGAGGCGGTTTGCGTATTGGGCGCTCTTCCGCTTCCTCGCTCACTGACTCGCTGCGCTCGG
TCGTTCGGCTGCGGCGAGCGGTATCAGCTCACTCAAAGGCGGTAATACGGTTATCCACAGAATCAGGGGA
TAACGCAGGAAAGAACATGTGAGCAAAAGGCCAGCAAAAGGCCAGGAACCGTAAAAAGGCCGCGTTGCTG
GCGTTTTTCCATAGGCTCCGCCCCCCTGACGAGCATCACAAAAATCGACGCTCAAGTCAGAGGTGGCGAA
ACCCGACAGGACTATAAAGATACCAGGCGTTTCCCCCTGGAAGCTCCCTCGTGCGCTCTCCTGTTCCGAC
CCTGCCGCTTACCGGATACCTGTCCGCCTTTCTCCCTTCGGGAAGCGTGGCGCTTTCTCATAGCTCACGC
TGTAGGTATCTCAGTTCGGTGTAGGTCGTTCGCTCCAAGCTGGGCTGTGTGCACGAACCCCCCGTTCAGC
CCGACCGCTGCGCCTTATCCGGTAACTATCGTCTTGAGTCCAACCCGGTAAGACACGACTTATCGCCACT
GGCAGCAGCCACTGGTAACAGGATTAGCAGAGCGAGGTATGTAGGCGGTGCTACAGAGTTCTTGAAGTGG
TGGCCTAACTACGGCTACACTAGAAGAACAGTATTTGGTATCTGCGCTCTGCTGAAGCCAGTTACCTTCG
GAAAAAGAGTTGGTAGCTCTTGATCCGGCAAACAAACCACCGCTGGTAGCGGTGGTTTTTTTGTTTGCAA
GCAGCAGATTACGCGCAGAAAAAAAGGATCTCAAGAAGATCCTTTGATCTTTTCTACGGGGTCTGACGCT
CAGTGGAACGAAAACTCACGTTAAGGGATTTTGGTCATGAGATTATCAAAAAGGATCTTCACCTAGATCC
TTTTAAATTAAAAATGAAGTTTTAAATCAATCTAAAGTATATATGAGTAAACTTGGTCTGACAGTTACCA
ATGCTTAATCAGTGAGGCACCTATCTCAGCGATCTGTCTATTTCGTTCATCCATAGTTGCCTGACTCCCC
GTCGTGTAGATAACTACGATACGGGAGGGCTTACCATCTGGCCCCAGTGCTGCAATGATACCGCGAGACC
CACCCTTGGAGGCTCCAGATTTATCAGCAATAAACCAGCCAGCCGGAAGGGCCGAGCGCAGAAGTGGTCC
TGCAACTTTATCCGCCTCCATCCAGTCTATTAATTGTTGCCGGGAAGCTAGAGTAAGTAGTTCGCCAGTT
AATAGTTTGCGCAACGTTGTTGCCATTGCTACAGGCATCGTGGTGTCACGCTCGTCGTTTGGTATGGCTT
CATTCAGCTCCGGTTCCCAACGATCAAGGCGAGTTACATGATCCCCCATGTTGTGCAAAAAAGCGGTTAG
CTCCTTCGGTCCTCCGATCGTTGTCAGAAGTAAGTTGGCCGCAGTGTTATCACTCATGGTTATGGCAGCA
CTGCATAATTCTCTTACTGTCATGCCATCCGTAAGATGCTTTTCTGTGACTGGTGAGTACTCAACCAAGT
CATTCTGAGAATAGTGTATGCGGCGACCGAGTTGCTCTTGCCCGGCGTCAATACGGGATAATACCGCGCC
ACATAGCAGAACTTTAAAAGTGCTCATCATTGGAAAACGTTCTTCGGGGCGAAAACTCTCAAGGATCTTA
CCGCTGTTGAGATCCAGTTCGATGTAACCCACTCGTGCACCCAACTGATCTTCAGCATCTTTTACTTTCA
CCAGCGTTTCTGGGTGAGCAAAAACAGGAAGGCAAAATGCCGCAAAAAAGGGAATAAGGGCGACACGGAA
ATGTTGAATACTCATACTCTTCCTTTTTCAATATTATTGAAGCATTTATCAGGGTTATTGTCTCATGAGC
GGATACATATTTGAATGTATTTAGAAAAATAAACAAATAGGGGTTCCGCGCACATTTCCCCGAAAAGTGC
CACCTG
[124 nt withheld, positions 14777-14900]
C
[91 nt withheld, positions 14902-14992]
A
[49 nt withheld, positions 14994-15042]
CCTTTGACGTTGGAGTCCACGTTCTTT
[37 nt withheld, positions 15070-15106]
ACCCTATCTCGGTCTATTCTTTTGATTTATAAGGGATTTTGCCGATTTCGGCCTATTGGTTAAAAAAATG
AGCTGATTTAACAAAAATTTAACGCGAATTTTAACAAAATATTAACGCTTACAATTTCCATTCGCCATTC
AGGCTGCGCAACTGTTGGGAAGGGCGATCGGTGCGGGCCTCTTCGCTATTACGCCAGCTGGCGAAAGGGG
GATGTGCTGCAAGGCGATTAAGTTGGGTAACGCCAGGGTTTTCCCAGTCACGACGTTGTAAAACGACGGC
CAGTGAGCGCGCCTAGTTATTAATAGTAATCAATTACGGGGTCATTAGTTCATAGCCCATATATGGAGTT
CCGCGTTACATAACTTACGGTAAATGGCCCGCCTGGCTGACCGCCCAACGACCCCCGCCCATTGACGTCA
ATAATGACGTATGTTCCCATAGTAACGCCAATAGGGACTTTCCATTGACGTCAATGGGTGGAGTATTTAC
GGTAAACTGCCCACTTGGCAGTACATCAAGTGTATCATATGCCAAGTACGCCCCCTATTGACGTCAATGA
CGGTAAATGGCCCGCCTGGCATTATGCCCAGTACATGACCTTATGGGACTTTCCTACTTGGCAGTACATC
TACGTATTAGTCATCGCTATTACCATGGTGATGCGGTTTTGGCAGTACATCAATGGGCGTGGATAGCGGT
TTGACTCACGGGGATTTCCAAGTCTCCACCCCATTGACGTCAATGGGAGTTTGTTTTGGCACCAAAATCA
ACGGGACTTTCCAAAATGTCGTAACAACTCCGCCCCATTGACGCAAATGGGCGGTAGGCGTGTACGGTGG
GAGGTCTATATAAGCAGAGCTCTCTGGCTAACTAGAGAACCCACTGCTTACTGGCTTATCGAAATTAATA
CGACTCACTATAGGGAGACCCAAGCTGGCTAGATTAAGCGTCTGATGAGTCCGTGAGGACGAAACCCGGC
GTACCGGGTC
